Addgene plasmid #211441: pcDNA3-C17orf53_1-87-mCer
Purpose: mammalian expression of the N-terminal amino acids 1-87 of human C17orf53 C-terminally fused to mCerulean
Depositing lab: Helmut Pospiech. Depositing organization: Leibniz Institute on Aging - Fritz Lipmann Institute (FLI).
Backbone
  Vector backbone: pcDNA3-mCer
  Vector type: Mammalian Expression
Growth in bacteria
  Bacterial resistance: Ampicillin, 100 μg/mL
  Growth temperature: 37°C
  Growth strain: DH5alpha
  Copy number: High Copy
Gene/Insert
  Gene/Insert name: C17orf53 (alt names: HROB; MCM8IP)
  Species: H. sapiens (human)
  Mutation: Deletion of aa 88-646
  Entrez Gene: HROB (a.k.a. C17orf53, MCM8IP)
  Tag / fusion protein: mCerulean (C terminal on insert)
  Cloning method: Restriction Enzyme; 5′ cloning site EcoRI (not destroyed); 3′ cloning site XhoI (not destroyed)
Terms and licenses: Academic/Nonprofit Terms; Industry Terms: Not Available to Industry
Depositor comments: generated by Sheikh Anika Rahman (Leibniz Institute on Aging - Fritz Lipmann Institute, D-07745 Jena, Germany)
How to cite: pcDNA3-C17orf53_1-87-mCer was a gift from Helmut Pospiech (Addgene plasmid # 211441 ; http://n2t.net/addgene:211441 ; RRID:Addgene_211441)
