[The description below was written by a language model from this plasmid's Addgene catalogue record and pLannotate feature annotations shown in this document.]
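Description:
pcDNA3-C17orf53_1-87-mCer is a 6.4 kb mammalian expression plasmid built on a pcDNA3-mCer backbone. It expresses a short N-terminal fragment of human C17orf53 (also called HROB or MCM8IP) as a fusion to the cyan fluorescent protein mCerulean. It is propagated in E. coli through a high-copy ColE1/pUC-type origin with ampicillin selection from the β-lactamase gene. An f1 origin is also present, which would allow single-stranded DNA production. For mammalian cells, an SV40 enhancer/early promoter drives the neo gene, terminated by an SV40 polyadenylation signal, so stable transfectants can be selected with G418. The short fragments annotated as HIV-1 LTR, ble, lacI and bom are most likely backbone remnants or chance annotation matches rather than functional elements.

The expression cassette uses the human CMV immediate-early enhancer and promoter, followed by a T7 promoter, the insert, and the bovine growth hormone polyadenylation signal. An SP6 promoter sits in reverse orientation downstream of the fusion. The insert encodes amino acids 1–87 of the protein, with residues 88–646 deleted. It was cloned between EcoRI and XhoI sites, both retained, upstream of the codon-optimised monomeric mCerulean, so the fluorescent tag lies at the C terminus. HROB is a DNA-binding factor in homologous recombination that recruits the MCM8-MCM9 helicase complex to sites of DNA damage. The record states only the purpose of mammalian expression of this fragment. A fluorescently tagged truncation like this would suit domain-mapping work, such as following localisation or interactions of the N-terminal region in live or fixed cells.
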