Features (pLannotate 1.2.2; 22 found; start..end, strand, type, name):
     52..104     -  misc_feature   bom (fragment): basis of mobility region from pBR322
    259..638     +  enhancer       CMV enhancer: human cytomegalovirus immediate early enhancer
    639..842     +  promoter       CMV promoter: human cytomegalovirus (CMV) immediate early promoter
    838..871     +  LTR            5' LTR (truncated) (fragment): truncated 5' long terminal repeat (LTR) from HIV-1
    887..905     +  promoter       T7 promoter: promoter for bacteriophage T7 RNA polymerase
    969..1229    +  CDS            HROB (fragment): HROB_HUMAN - Also known as C17orf53. Experimental evidence at protein level: Swiss-Prot protein existence level 1. DNA-binding protein involved in homologous recombination that acts by recruiting the MCM8-MCM9 helicase complex to sites of DNA damage to promote DNA repair synthesis. From Homo sapiens (Human).
   1263..1982    +  CDS            mCerulean: enhanced monomeric variant of CFP (Rizzo et al., 2004) mammalian codon-optimized
   1992..2010    -  promoter       SP6 promoter: promoter for bacteriophage SP6 RNA polymerase
   2036..2260    +  polyA_signal   bGH poly(A) signal: bovine growth hormone polyadenylation signal
   2264..2285    +  promoter       SV40 promoter (fragment): SV40 enhancer and early promoter
   2306..2734    +  rep_origin     f1 ori (sequence partly withheld): f1 bacteriophage origin of replication; arrow indicates direction of (+) strand synthesis
   2748..3077    +  promoter       SV40 promoter: SV40 enhancer and early promoter
   3144..3935    +  CDS            neo: KKA2_KLEPN - Also known as kan, nptII. Experimental evidence at protein level: Swiss-Prot protein existence level 1. Resistance to kanamycin, neomycin, paromomycin, ribostamycin, butirosin and gentamicin B. From Klebsiella pneumoniae.
   3959..4117    +  CDS            ble (fragment): BLE_KLEPN - Experimental evidence at protein level: Swiss-Prot protein existence level 1. Binding protein with a strong affinity to the bleomycin family of antibiotics. Binds to CL990; an antimitotic-antibiotic compound. From Klebsiella pneumoniae.
   4112..4233    +  polyA_signal   SV40 poly(A) signal: SV40 polyadenylation signal
   4306..4322    -  protein_bind   lac operator: The lac repressor binds to the lac operator to inhibit transcription in E. coli. This inhibition can be relieved by adding lactose or isopropyl-β-D-thiogalactopyranoside (IPTG). lac repressor encoded by lacI
   4330..4360    -  promoter       lac promoter: promoter for the E. coli lac operon
   4375..4396    -  protein_bind   CAP binding site: CAP binding activates transcription in the presence of cAMP. E. coli catabolite activator protein
   4409..4501    -  CDS            lacI (fragment): lac repressor; lacI; The lac repressor binds to the lac operator to inhibit transcription in E. coli. This inhibition can be relieved by adding lactose or isopropyl-β-D-thiogalactopyranoside (IPTG).
   4684..5272    -  rep_origin     ori: high-copy-number ColE1/pMB1/pBR322/pUC origin of replication
   5443..6303    -  CDS            AmpR: β-lactamase; bla; confers resistance to ampicillin, carbenicillin, and related antibiotics
   6304..6408    -  promoter       AmpR promoter: bla
>Addgene plasmid #211441 | pcDNA3-C17orf53_1-87-mCer | addgene full sequence | sequence record 419424 | Addgene NGS Result
CCCCGAAAAGTGCCACCTGACGTCGACGGATCGGGAGATCTCCCGATCCCCTATGGTGCACTCTCAGTAC
AATCTGCTCTGATGCCGCATAGTTAAGCCAGTATCTGCTCCCTGCTTGTGTGTTGGAGGTCGCTGAGTAG
TGCGCGAGCAAAATTTAAGCTACAACAAGGCAAGGCTTGACCGACAATTGCATGAAGAATCTGCTTAGGG
TTAGGCGTTTTGCGCTGCTTCGCGATGTACGGGCCAGATATACGCGTTGACATTGATTATTGACTAGTTA
TTAATAGTAATCAATTACGGGGTCATTAGTTCATAGCCCATATATGGAGTTCCGCGTTACATAACTTACG
GTAAATGGCCCGCCTGGCTGACCGCCCAACGACCCCCGCCCATTGACGTCAATAATGACGTATGTTCCCA
TAGTAACGCCAATAGGGACTTTCCATTGACGTCAATGGGTGGAGTATTTACGGTAAACTGCCCACTTGGC
AGTACATCAAGTGTATCATATGCCAAGTACGCCCCCTATTGACGTCAATGACGGTAAATGGCCCGCCTGG
CATTATGCCCAGTACATGACCTTATGGGACTTTCCTACTTGGCAGTACATCTACGTATTAGTCATCGCTA
TTACCATGGTGATGCGGTTTTGGCAGTACATCAATGGGCGTGGATAGCGGTTTGACTCACGGGGATTTCC
AAGTCTCCACCCCATTGACGTCAATGGGAGTTTGTTTTGGCACCAAAATCAACGGGACTTTCCAAAATGT
CGTAACAACTCCGCCCCATTGACGCAAATGGGCGGTAGGCGTGTACGGTGGGAGGTCTATATAAGCAGAG
CTCTCTGGCTAACTAGAGAACCCACTGCTTACTGGCTTATCGAAATTAATACGACTCACTATAGGGAGAC
CCAAGCTTGGTACCGAGCTCGGATCCACTAGTAACGGCCGCCAGTGTGCTGGAATTCTATGGCGTGCAGT
TTGCAGAAGCTGTTTGCTGTGGAAGAGGAGTTTGAAGATGAGGATTTCTTGTCTGCTGTGGAGGATGCAG
AGAACCGGTTTACTGGCTCACTGCCTGTGAATGCTGGGCGCCTGAGACCTGTCTCTTCTAGGCCACAGGA
GACTGTGCAGGCACAGTCCTCCAGGCTGCTGCTGTTACACCCCACTGCTCCCTCAGAGGCTTTGGGCCTG
CCAGACTTGGACCTCTGCCTCCCTGCCTCCAGCACGCCCCTCGAGCATGCATCTAGAAGATCCATCGCCA
CCATGGTGAGCAAGGGCGAGGAGCTGTTCACCGGGGTGGTGCCCATCCTGGTCGAGCTGGACGGCGACGT
AAACGGCCACAAGTTCAGCGTGTCCGGCGAGGGCGAGGGCGATGCCACCTACGGCAAGCTGACCCTGAAG
TTCATCTGCACCACCGGCAAGCTGCCCGTGCCCTGGCCCACCCTCGTGACCACCCTGACCTGGGGCGTGC
AGTGCTTCGCCCGCTACCCCGACCACATGAAGCAGCACGACTTCTTCAAGTCCGCCATGCCCGAAGGCTA
CGTCCAGGAGCGCACCATCTTCTTCAAGGACGACGGCAACTACAAGACCCGCGCCGAGGTGAAGTTCGAG
GGCGACACCCTGGTGAACCGCATCGAGCTGAAGGGCATCGACTTCAAGGAGGACGGCAACATCCTGGGGC
ACAAGCTGGAGTACAACGCCATCAGCGACAACGTCTATATCACCGCCGACAAGCAGAAGAACGGCATCAA
GGCCAACTTCAAGATCCGCCACAACATCGAGGACGGCAGCGTGCAGCTCGCCGACCACTACCAGCAGAAC
ACCCCCATCGGCGACGGCCCCGTGCTGCTGCCCGACAACCACTACCTGAGCACCCAGTCCAAGCTGAGCA
AAGACCCCAACGAGAAGCGCGATCACATGGTCCTGCTGGAGTTCGTGACCGCCGCCGGGATCACTCTCGG
CATGGACGAGCTGTACAAGTAAGGGCCCTATTCTATAGTGTCACCTAAATGCTAGAGCTCGCTGATCAGC
CTCGACTGTGCCTTCTAGTTGCCAGCCATCTGTTGTTTGCCCCTCCCCCGTGCCTTCCTTGACCCTGGAA
GGTGCCACTCCCACTGTCCTTTCCTAATAAAATGAGGAAATTGCATCGCATTGTCTGAGTAGGTGTCATT
CTATTCTGGGGGGTGGGGTGGGGCAGGACAGCAAGGGGGAGGATTGGGAAGACAATAGCAGGCATGCTGG
GGATGCGGTGGGCTCTATGGCTTCTGAGGCGGAAAGAACCAGCTGGGGCTCTAGGGGGTATCCCC
[124 nt withheld, positions 2306-2429]
C
[91 nt withheld, positions 2431-2521]
A
[49 nt withheld, positions 2523-2571]
CCTTTGACGTTGGAGTCCACGTTCTTT
[37 nt withheld, positions 2599-2635]
ACCCTATCTCGGTCTATTCTTTTGATTTATAAGGGATTTTGCCGATTTCGGCCTATTGGTTAAAAAATGA
GCTGATTTAACAAAAATTTAACGCGAATTAATTCTGTGGAATGTGTGTCAGTTAGGGTGTGGAAAGTCCC
CAGGCTCCCCAGCAGGCAGAAGTATGCAAAGCATGCATCTCAATTAGTCAGCAACCAGGTGTGGAAAGTC
CCCAGGCTCCCCAGCAGGCAGAAGTATGCAAAGCATGCATCTCAATTAGTCAGCAACCATAGTCCCGCCC
CTAACTCCGCCCATCCCGCCCCTAACTCCGCCCAGTTCCGCCCATTCTCCGCCCCATGGCTGACTAATTT
TTTTTATTTATGCAGAGGCCGAGGCCGCCTCTGCCTCTGAGCTATTCCAGAAGTAGTGAGGAGGCTTTTT
TGGAGGCCTAGGCTTTTGCAAAAAGCTCCCGGGAGCTTGTATATCCATTTTCGGATCTGATCAAGAGACA
GGATGAGGATCGTTTCGCATGATTGAACAAGATGGATTGCACGCAGGTTCTCCGGCCGCTTGGGTGGAGA
GGCTATTCGGCTATGACTGGGCACAACAGACAATCGGCTGCTCTGATGCCGCCGTGTTCCGGCTGTCAGC
GCAGGGGCGCCCGGTTCTTTTTGTCAAGACCGACCTGTCCGGTGCCCTGAATGAACTGCAGGACGAGGCA
GCGCGGCTATCGTGGCTGGCCACGACGGGCGTTCCTTGCGCAGCTGTGCTCGACGTTGTCACTGAAGCGG
GAAGGGACTGGCTGCTATTGGGCGAAGTGCCGGGGCAGGATCTCCTGTCATCTCACCTTGCTCCTGCCGA
GAAAGTATCCATCATGGCTGATGCAATGCGGCGGCTGCATACGCTTGATCCGGCTACCTGCCCATTCGAC
CACCAAGCGAAACATCGCATCGAGCGAGCACGTACTCGGATGGAAGCCGGTCTTGTCGATCAGGATGATC
TGGACGAAGAGCATCAGGGGCTCGCGCCAGCCGAACTGTTCGCCAGGCTCAAGGCGCGCATGCCCGACGG
CGAGGATCTCGTCGTGACCCATGGCGATGCCTGCTTGCCGAATATCATGGTGGAAAATGGCCGCTTTTCT
GGATTCATCGACTGTGGCCGGCTGGGTGTGGCGGACCGCTATCAGGACATAGCGTTGGCTACCCGTGATA
TTGCTGAAGAGCTTGGCGGCGAATGGGCTGACCGCTTCCTCGTGCTTTACGGTATCGCCGCTCCCGATTC
GCAGCGCATCGCCTTCTATCGCCTTCTTGACGAGTTCTTCTGAGCGGGACTCTGGGGTTCGAAATGACCG
ACCAAGCGACGCCCAACCTGCCATCACGAGATTTCGATTCCACCGCCGCCTTCTATGAAAGGTTGGGCTT
CGGAATCGTTTTCCGGGACGCCGGCTGGATGATCCTCCAGCGCGGGGATCTCATGCTGGAGTTCTTCGCC
CACCCCAACTTGTTTATTGCAGCTTATAATGGTTACAAATAAAGCAATAGCATCACAAATTTCACAAATA
AAGCATTTTTTTCACTGCATTCTAGTTGTGGTTTGTCCAAACTCATCAATGTATCTTATCATGTCTGTAT
ACCGTCGACCTCTAGCTAGAGCTTGGCGTAATCATGGTCATAGCTGTTTCCTGTGTGAAATTGTTATCCG
CTCACAATTCCACACAACATACGAGCCGGAAGCATAAAGTGTAAAGCCTGGGGTGCCTAATGAGTGAGCT
AACTCACATTAATTGCGTTGCGCTCACTGCCCGCTTTCCAGTCGGGAAACCTGTCGTGCCAGCTGCATTA
ATGAATCGGCCAACGCGCGGGGAGAGGCGGTTTGCGTATTGGGCGCTCTTCCGCTTCCTCGCTCACTGAC
TCGCTGCGCTCGGTCGTTCGGCTGCGGCGAGCGGTATCAGCTCACTCAAAGGCGGTAATACGGTTATCCA
CAGAATCAGGGGATAACGCAGGAAAGAACATGTGAGCAAAAGGCCAGCAAAAGGCCAGGAACCGTAAAAA
GGCCGCGTTGCTGGCGTTTTTCCATAGGCTCCGCCCCCCTGACGAGCATCACAAAAATCGACGCTCAAGT
CAGAGGTGGCGAAACCCGACAGGACTATAAAGATACCAGGCGTTTCCCCCTGGAAGCTCCCTCGTGCGCT
CTCCTGTTCCGACCCTGCCGCTTACCGGATACCTGTCCGCCTTTCTCCCTTCGGGAAGCGTGGCGCTTTC
TCATAGCTCACGCTGTAGGTATCTCAGTTCGGTGTAGGTCGTTCGCTCCAAGCTGGGCTGTGTGCACGAA
CCCCCCGTTCAGCCCGACCGCTGCGCCTTATCCGGTAACTATCGTCTTGAGTCCAACCCGGTAAGACACG
ACTTATCGCCACTGGCAGCAGCCACTGGTAACAGGATTAGCAGAGCGAGGTATGTAGGCGGTGCTACAGA
GTTCTTGAAGTGGTGGCCTAACTACGGCTACACTAGAAGAACAGTATTTGGTATCTGCGCTCTGCTGAAG
CCAGTTACCTTCGGAAAAAGAGTTGGTAGCTCTTGATCCGGCAAACAAACCACCGCTGGTAGCGGTGGTT
TTTTTGTTTGCAAGCAGCAGATTACGCGCAGAAAAAAAGGATCTCAAGAAGATCCTTTGATCTTTTCTAC
GGGGTCTGACGCTCAGTGGAACGAAAACTCACGTTAAGGGATTTTGGTCATGAGATTATCAAAAAGGATC
TTCACCTAGATCCTTTTAAATTAAAAATGAAGTTTTAAATCAATCTAAAGTATATATGAGTAAACTTGGT
CTGACAGTTACCAATGCTTAATCAGTGAGGCACCTATCTCAGCGATCTGTCTATTTCGTTCATCCATAGT
TGCCTGACTCCCCGTCGTGTAGATAACTACGATACGGGAGGGCTTACCATCTGGCCCCAGTGCTGCAATG
ATACCGCGAGACCCACGCTCACCGGCTCCAGATTTATCAGCAATAAACCAGCCAGCCGGAAGGGCCGAGC
GCAGAAGTGGTCCTGCAACTTTATCCGCCTCCATCCAGTCTATTAATTGTTGCCGGGAAGCTAGAGTAAG
TAGTTCGCCAGTTAATAGTTTGCGCAACGTTGTTGCCATTGCTACAGGCATCGTGGTGTCACGCTCGTCG
TTTGGTATGGCTTCATTCAGCTCCGGTTCCCAACGATCAAGGCGAGTTACATGATCCCCCATGTTGTGCA
AAAAAGCGGTTAGCTCCTTCGGTCCTCCGATCGTTGTCAGAAGTAAGTTGGCCGCAGTGTTATCACTCAT
GGTTATGGCAGCACTGCATAATTCTCTTACTGTCATGCCATCCGTAAGATGCTTTTCTGTGACTGGTGAG
TACTCAACCAAGTCATTCTGAGAATAGTGTATGCGGCGACCGAGTTGCTCTTGCCCGGCGTCAATACGGG
ATAATACCGCGCCACATAGCAGAACTTTAAAAGTGCTCATCATTGGAAAACGTTCTTCGGGGCGAAAACT
CTCAAGGATCTTACCGCTGTTGAGATCCAGTTCGATGTAACCCACTCGTGCACCCAACTGATCTTCAGCA
TCTTTTACTTTCACCAGCGTTTCTGGGTGAGCAAAAACAGGAAGGCAAAATGCCGCAAAAAAGGGAATAA
GGGCGACACGGAAATGTTGAATACTCATACTCTTCCTTTTTCAATATTATTGAAGCATTTATCAGGGTTA
TTGTCTCATGAGCGGATACATATTTGAATGTATTTAGAAAAATAAACAAATAGGGGTTCCGCGCACATTT
